>Addgene plasmid #179908 | CMVTO-SEAP | addgene full sequence | sequence record 355692 | Addgene NGS Result
TGCGGTGGGCTCTATGGAGATCTATCGATGTTCTGGGGATGCGGTGGGCTCTATGGCTTCTGAGGCGGAA
AGAACCAGCTGGGGCTCTAGGGGGTATCCCC
[124 nt withheld, positions 102-225]
C
[91 nt withheld, positions 227-317]
AGGGTGATGGTTCACGTACCTAGAAGTTCCTATTCCGAAGTTCCTATTCTCTAGAAAGTATAGGAACTTC
CTTGGCCAAAAAGCCTGAACTCACCGCGACGTCTGTCGAGAAGTTTCTGATCGAAAAGTTCGACAGCGTC
TCCGACCTGATGCAGCTCTCGGAGGGCGAAGAATCTCGTGCTTTCAGCTTCGATGTAGGAGGGCGTGGAT
ATGTCCTGCGGGTAAATAGCTGCGCCGATGGTTTCTACAAAGATCGTTATGTTTATCGGCACTTTGCATC
GGCCGCGCTCCCGATTCCGGAAGTGCTTGACATTGGGGAATTCAGCGAGAGCCTGACCTATTGCATCTCC
CGCCGTGCACAGGGTGTCACGTTGCAAGACCTGCCTGAAACCGAACTGCCCGCTGTTCTGCAGCCGGTCG
CGGAGGCCATGGATGCGATCGCTGCGGCCGATCTTAGCCAGACGAGCGGGTTCGGCCCATTCGGACCGCA
AGGAATCGGTCAATACACTACATGGCGTGATTTCATATGCGCGATTGCTGATCCCCATGTGTATCACTGG
CAAACTGTGATGGACGACACCGTCAGTGCGTCCGTCGCGCAGGCTCTCGATGAGCTGATGCTTTGGGCCG
AGGACTGCCCCGAAGTCCGGCACCTCGTGCACGCGGATTTCGGCTCCAACAATGTCCTGACGGACAATGG
CCGCATAACAGCGGTCATTGACTGGAGCGAGGCGATGTTCGGGGATTCCCAATACGAGGTCGCCAACATC
TTCTTCTGGAGGCCGTGGTTGGCTTGTATGGAGCAGCAGACGCGCTACTTCGAGCGGAGGCATCCGGAGC
TTGCAGGATCGCCGCGGCTCCGGGCGTATATGCTCCGCATTGGTCTTGACCAACTCTATCAGAGCTTGGT
TGACGGCAATTTCGATGATGCAGCTTGGGCGCAGGGTCGATGCGACGCAATCGTCCGATCCGGAGCCGGG
ACTGTCGGGCGTACACAAATCGCCCGCAGAAGCGCGGCCGTCTGGACCGATGGCTGTGTAGAAGTACTCG
CCGATAGTGGAAACCGACGCCCCAGCACTCGTCCGAGGGCAAAGGAATAGCACGTACTACGAGATTTCGA
TTCCACCGCCGCCTTCTATGAAAGGTTGGGCTTCGGAATCGTTTTCCGGGACGCCGGCTGGATGATCCTC
CAGCGCGGGGATCTCATGCTGGAGTTCTTCGCCCACCCCAACTTGTTTATTGCAGCTTATAATGGTTACA
AATAAAGCAATAGCATCACAAATTTCACAAATAAAGCATTTTTTTCACTGCATTCTAGTTGTGGTTTGTC
CAAACTCATCAATGTATCTTATCATGTCTGTATACCGTCGACCTCTAGCTAGAGCTTGGCGTAATCATGG
TCATAGCTGTTTCCTGTGTGAAATTGTTATCCGCTCACAATTCCACACAACATACGAGCCGGAAGCATAA
AGTGTAAAGCCTGGGGTGCCTAATGAGTGAGCTAACTCACATTAATTGCGTTGCGCTCACTGCCCGCTTT
CCAGTCGGGAAACCTGTCGTGCCAGCTGCATTAATGAATCGGCCAACGCGCGGGGAGAGGCGGTTTGCGT
ATTGGGCGCTCTTCCGCTTCCTCGCTCACTGACTCGCTGCGCTCGGTCGTTCGGCTGCGGCGAGCGGTAT
CAGCTCACTCAAAGGCGGTAATACGGTTATCCACAGAATCAGGGGATAACGCAGGAAAGAACATGTGAGC
AAAAGGCCAGCAAAAGGCCAGGAACCGTAAAAAGGCCGCGTTGCTGGCGTTTTTCCATAGGCTCCGCCCC
CCTGACGAGCATCACAAAAATCGACGCTCAAGTCAGAGGTGGCGAAACCCGACAGGACTATAAAGATACC
AGGCGTTTCCCCCTGGAAGCTCCCTCGTGCGCTCTCCTGTTCCGACCCTGCCGCTTACCGGATACCTGTC
CGCCTTTCTCCCTTCGGGAAGCGTGGCGCTTTCTCATAGCTCACGCTGTAGGTATCTCAGTTCGGTGTAG
GTCGTTCGCTCCAAGCTGGGCTGTGTGCACGAACCCCCCGTTCAGCCCGACCGCTGCGCCTTATCCGGTA
ACTATCGTCTTGAGTCCAACCCGGTAAGACACGACTTATCGCCACTGGCAGCAGCCACTGGTAACAGGAT
TAGCAGAGCGAGGTATGTAGGCGGTGCTACAGAGTTCTTGAAGTGGTGGCCTAACTACGGCTACACTAGA
AGAACAGTATTTGGTATCTGCGCTCTGCTGAAGCCAGTTACCTTCGGAAAAAGAGTTGGTAGCTCTTGAT
CCGGCAAACAAACCACCGCTGGTAGCGGTGGTTTTTTTGTTTGCAAGCAGCAGATTACGCGCAGAAAAAA
AGGATCTCAAGAAGATCCTTTGATCTTTTCTACGGGGTCTGACGCTCAGTGGAACGAAAACTCACGTTAA
GGGATTTTGGTCATGAGATTATCAAAAAGGATCTTCACCTAGATCCTTTTAAATTAAAAATGAAGTTTTA
AATCAATCTAAAGTATATATGAGTAAACTTGGTCTGACAGTTACCAATGCTTAATCAGTGAGGCACCTAT
CTCAGCGATCTGTCTATTTCGTTCATCCATAGTTGCCTGACTCCCCGTCGTGTAGATAACTACGATACGG
GAGGGCTTACCATCTGGCCCCAGTGCTGCAATGATACCGCGAGACCCACGCTCACCGGCTCCAGATTTAT
CAGCAATAAACCAGCCAGCCGGAAGGGCCGAGCGCAGAAGTGGTCCTGCAACTTTATCCGCCTCCATCCA
GTCTATTAATTGTTGCCGGGAAGCTAGAGTAAGTAGTTCGCCAGTTAATAGTTTGCGCAACGTTGTTGCC
ATTGCTACAGGCATCGTGGTGTCACGCTCGTCGTTTGGTATGGCTTCATTCAGCTCCGGTTCCCAACGAT
CAAGGCGAGTTACATGATCCCCCATGTTGTGCAAAAAAGCGGTTAGCTCCTTCGGTCCTCCGATCGTTGT
CAGAAGTAAGTTGGCCGCAGTGTTATCACTCATGGTTATGGCAGCACTGCATAATTCTCTTACTGTCATG
CCATCCGTAAGATGCTTTTCTGTGACTGGTGAGTACTCAACCAAGTCATTCTGAGAATAGTGTATGCGGC
GACCGAGTTGCTCTTGCCCGGCGTCAATACGGGATAATACCGCGCCACATAGCAGAACTTTAAAAGTGCT
CATCATTGGAAAACGTTCTTCGGGGCGAAAACTCTCAAGGATCTTACCGCTGTTGAGATCCAGTTCGATG
TAACCCACTCGTGCACCCAACTGATCTTCAGCATCTTTTACTTTCACCAGCGTTTCTGGGTGAGCAAAAA
CAGGAAGGCAAAATGCCGCAAAAAAGGGAATAAGGGCGACACGGAAATGTTGAATACTCATACTCTTCCT
TTTTCAATATTATTGAAGCATTTATCAGGGTTATTGTCTCATGAGCGGATACATATTTGAATGTATTTAG
AAAAATAAACAAATAGGGGTTCCGCGCACATTTCCCCGAAAAGTGCCACCTGACGTCGACGGATCGGGAG
ATCTCCCGATCCCCTATGGTGCACTCTCAGTACAATCTGCTCTGATGCCGCATAGTTAAGCCAGTATCTG
CTCCCTGCTTGTGTGTTGGAGGTCGCTGAGTAGTGCGCGAGCAAAATTTAAGCTACAACAAGGCAAGGCT
TGACCGACAATTGCATGAAGAATCTGCTTAGGGTTAGGCGTTTTGCGCTGCTTCGTACGGGCCAGATATA
CGCGTTGACATTGATTATTGACTAGTTATTAATAGTAATCAATTACGGGGTCATTAGTTCATAGCCCATA
TATGGAGTTCCGCGTTACATAACTTACGGTAAATGGCCCGCCTGGCTGACCGCCCAACGACCCCCGCCCA
TTGACGTCAATAATGACGTATGTTCCCATAGTAACGCCAATAGGGACTTTCCATTGACGTCAATGGGTGG
AGTATTTACGGTAAACTGCCCACTTGGCAGTACATCAAGTGTATCATATGCCAAGTACGCCCCCTATTGA
CGTCAATGACGGTAAATGGCCCGCCTGGCATTATGCCCAGTACATGACCTTATGGGACTTTCCTACTTGG
CAGTACATCTACGTATTAGTCATCGCTATTACCATGGTGATGCGGTTTTGGCAGTACATCAATGGGCGTG
GATAGCGGTTTGACTCACGGGGATTTCCAAGTCTCCACCCCATTGACGTCAATGGGAGTTTGTTTTGGCA
CCAAAATCAACGGGACTTTCCAAAATGTCGTAACAACTCCGCCCCATTGACGCAAATGGGCGGTAGGCGT
GTACGGTGGGAGGTCTATATAAGCAGAGCTCTCCCTATCAGTGATAGAGATCTCCCTATCAGTGATAGAG
ATCGTCGACGAGCTCGTTTAGTGAACCGTCAGATCGCCTGGAGACGCCATCCACGCTGTTTTGACCTCCA
TAGAAGACACCGGGACCGATCCAGCCTCCGGACTCTAGCGTTTAAACTTAAGCTTCGCCACCATGCTGCT
CCTGTTGCTGCTGCTGGGCCTGAGGCTACAGCTCTCCCTGGGCATCATCCCAGTTGAGGAGGAGAACCCG
GACTTCTGGAACCGCGAGGCAGCCGAGGCCCTGGGTGCCGCCAAGAAGCTGCAGCCTGCACAGACAGCCG
CCAAGAACCTCATCATCTTCCTGGGCGATGGGATGGGGGTGTCTACGGTGACAGCTGCCAGGATTCTAAA
AGGGCAGAAGAAGGACAAACTGGGGCCTGAGATACCCCTGGCCATGGACCGCTTCCCATATGTGGCTCTG
TCCAAGACATACAATGTAGACAAACATGTGCCAGACAGTGGAGCCACAGCCACGGCCTACCTGTGCGGGG
TCAAGGGCAACTTCCAGACCATTGGCTTGAGTGCAGCCGCCCGCTTTAACCAGTGCAACACGACACGCGG
CAACGAGGTCATCTCCGTGATGAATCGGGCCAAGAAAGCAGGGAAGTCAGTGGGAGTGGTAACCACCACA
CGAGTGCAGCACGCCTCGCCAGCCGGCACCTACGCCCACACGGTGAACCGCAACTGGTACTCGGACGCCG
ACGTGCCTGCCTCGGCCCGCCAGGAGGGGTGCCAGGACATCGCTACGCAGCTCATCTCCAACATGGACAT
TGACGTGATCCTAGGTGGAGGCCGAAAATACATGTTTCCCATGGGAACCCCAGACCCTGAGTACCCAGAT
GACTACAGCCAAGGTGGGACCAGGCTGGACGGGAAGAATCTGGTGCAGGAATGGCTGGCGAAGCGCCAGG
GTGCCCGGTATGTGTGGAACCGCACTGAGCTCATGCAGGCTTCCCTGGACCCGTCTGTGACCCATCTCAT
GGGTCTCTTTGAGCCTGGAGACATGAAATACGAGATCCACCGAGACTCCACACTGGACCCCTCCCTGATG
GAGATGACAGAGGCTGCCCTGCGCCTGCTGAGCAGGAACCCCCGCGGCTTCTTCCTCTTCGTGGAGGGTG
GTCGCATCGACCATGGTCATCATGAAAGCAGGGCTTACCGGGCACTGACTGAGACGATCATGTTCGACGA
CGCCATTGAGAGGGCGGGCCAGCTCACCAGCGAGGAGGACACGCTGAGCCTCGTCACTGCCGACCACTCC
CACGTCTTCTCCTTCGGAGGCTACCCCCTGCGAGGGAGCTCCATCTTCGGGCTGGCCCCTGGCAAGGCCC
GGGACAGGAAGGCCTACACGGTCCTCCTATACGGAAACGGTCCAGGCTATGTGCTCAAGGACGGCGCTCG
GCCGGATGTTACCGAGAGCGAGAGCGGGAGCCCCGAGTATCGGCAGCAGTCAGCAGTGCCCCTGGACGAA
GAGACCCACGCAGGCGAGGACGTGGCGGTGTTCGCGCGCGGCCCGCAGGCGCACCTGGTTCACGGCGTGC
AGGAGCAGACCTTCATAGCGCACGTCATGGCCTTCGCCGCCTGCCTGGAGCCCTACACCGCCTGCGACCT
GGCACCCCCCGCCGGCACCACCGACGCCGCGCACCCGGGTTAGGGCCCGAACAAAAACTCATCTCAGAAG
AGGATCTGAATAGCGCCGTCGACCATCATCATAATCATCATTGAGTTTAAACCCGCTGATCAGCCTCGAC
TGTGCCTTCTAGTTGCCAGCCATCTGTTGTTTGCCCCTCCCCCGTGCCTTCCTTGACCCTGGAAGGTGCC
ACTCCCACTGTCCTTTCCTAATAAAATGAGGAAATTGCATCGCATTGTCTGAGTAGGTGTCATTCTATTC
TGGGGGGTGGGGTGGGGCAGGACAGCAAGGGGGAGGATTGGGAAGACAATAGCAGGCATGCTGGGGA
Features (pLannotate 1.2.2; 22 found; start..end, strand, type, name):
     33..56      +  polyA_signal   bGH poly(A) signal (fragment): bovine growth hormone polyadenylation signal
     60..81      +  promoter       SV40 promoter (fragment): SV40 enhancer and early promoter
    102..335     +  rep_origin     f1 ori (fragment) (sequence partly withheld): f1 bacteriophage origin of replication; arrow indicates direction of (+) strand synthesis
    340..387     +  protein_bind   FRT: FLP-mediated recombination occurs in the 8-bp core sequence TCTAGAAA (Turan and Bode, 2011). FLP recombinase from the Saccharomyces cerevisiae 2μ plasmid
    395..1417    +  CDS            HygR: aminoglycoside phosphotransferase from E. coli; aph(4)-Ia; confers resistance to hygromycin
   1427..1552    +  CDS            ble (fragment): BLE_KLEPN - Experimental evidence at protein level: Swiss-Prot protein existence level 1. Binding protein with a strong affinity to the bleomycin family of antibiotics. Binds to CL990; an antimitotic-antibiotic compound. From Klebsiella pneumoniae.
   1547..1668    +  polyA_signal   SV40 poly(A) signal: SV40 polyadenylation signal
   1741..1757    -  protein_bind   lac operator: The lac repressor binds to the lac operator to inhibit transcription in E. coli. This inhibition can be relieved by adding lactose or isopropyl-β-D-thiogalactopyranoside (IPTG). lac repressor encoded by lacI
   1765..1795    -  promoter       lac promoter: promoter for the E. coli lac operon
   1810..1831    -  protein_bind   CAP binding site: CAP binding activates transcription in the presence of cAMP. E. coli catabolite activator protein
   1844..1936    -  CDS            lacI (fragment): lac repressor; lacI; The lac repressor binds to the lac operator to inhibit transcription in E. coli. This inhibition can be relieved by adding lactose or isopropyl-β-D-thiogalactopyranoside (IPTG).
   2119..2707    -  rep_origin     ori: high-copy-number ColE1/pMB1/pBR322/pUC origin of replication
   2878..3738    -  CDS            AmpR: β-lactamase; bla; confers resistance to ampicillin, carbenicillin, and related antibiotics
   3739..3843    -  promoter       AmpR promoter: bla
   3902..3954    -  misc_feature   bom (fragment): basis of mobility region from pBR322
   4104..4483    +  enhancer       CMV enhancer: human cytomegalovirus immediate early enhancer
   4484..4687    +  promoter       CMV promoter: human cytomegalovirus (CMV) immediate early promoter
   4689..4708    +  promoter       PLtetO-1 promoter (fragment): modified phage lambda PL promoter with tet operator sites (Lutz and Bujard, 1997)
   4710..4729    +  promoter       PLtetO-1 promoter (fragment): modified phage lambda PL promoter with tet operator sites (Lutz and Bujard, 1997)
   4737..4770    +  promoter       TRE3GV promoter (fragment): 3rd-generation Tet-responsive promoter that can be activated by binding of Tet-On® 3G, optimized for retroviral and lentiviral vectors
   4860..6362    +  CDS            SEAP: secreted alkaline phosphatase from human placenta The natural enzyme has a C-terminal transmembrane sequence that is replaced by a GPI anchor.
   6477..17      +  polyA_signal   bGH poly(A) signal (across the origin): bovine growth hormone polyadenylation signal
