[The description below was written by a language model from this plasmid's Addgene catalogue record and pLannotate feature annotations shown in this document.]
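Description:
CMVTO-SEAP is a 6.7 kb mammalian expression plasmid built on the CMVTO-FlpIn backbone, carrying human secreted embryonic (placental) alkaline phosphatase as its payload. The SEAP coding sequence sits downstream of the human cytomegalovirus immediate-early enhancer and promoter and is terminated by a bovine growth hormone polyadenylation signal. Immediately after the CMV promoter the annotation picks up two short hits to tet-operator-containing promoters and a fragment resembling a Tet-responsive promoter. This fits the "TO" in the name, a CMV promoter with tandem tet operators. In cells that express Tet repressor, such an arrangement keeps transcription off until tetracycline or doxycycline is added, while in cells without the repressor it behaves as a strong constitutive promoter.

The backbone also contains an FRT site placed directly upstream of a hygromycin resistance coding sequence, followed by an SV40 poly(A) signal. Only a very short SV40 promoter fragment is annotated nearby, so the hygromycin gene appears to lack a functional promoter of its own. This is the usual design for Flp-mediated integration, where recombination into a genomic FRT landing site supplies the promoter and makes stable single-copy integrants selectable. The plasmid can also be used by transient transfection. In bacteria it is propagated through a high-copy ColE1/pUC-type origin with ampicillin selection. Partial f1 ori, lac promoter/operator, lacI and ble sequences appear to be leftover backbone remnants.

SEAP is released into the culture medium and is easily assayed enzymatically, so it serves as a convenient reporter of expression and secretion. The associated publication concerns protease-controlled secretion and display of intercellular signals, though the record does not state the plasmid's specific role in that work.
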