Addgene plasmid #179908: CMVTO-SEAP
Purpose: Secreted Embryonic Alkaline Phosphatase
Depositing lab: Xiaojing Gao. Depositing organization: Stanford University. Publication: Protease-controlled secretion and display of intercellular signals. Vlahos AE, Kang J, Aldrete CA, Zhu R, Chong LS, Elowitz MB, Gao XJ. Nat Commun. 2022 Feb 17;13(1):912. doi: 10.1038/s41467-022-28623-y. PubMed 35177637.
Backbone
  Vector backbone: CMVTO-FlpIn
  Vector type: Mammalian Expression
Growth in bacteria
  Bacterial resistance: Ampicillin, 100 μg/mL
  Growth temperature: 37°C
  Growth strain: DH5alpha
  Copy number: High Copy
Gene/Insert
  Gene/Insert name: SEAP
  Species: H. sapiens (human)
Terms and licenses: Academic/Nonprofit Terms; Industry Terms: Not Available to Industry
How to cite: CMVTO-SEAP was a gift from Xiaojing Gao (Addgene plasmid # 179908 ; http://n2t.net/addgene:179908 ; RRID:Addgene_179908)
